Addgene plasmid #214468: pLV-SFFV-ZFYVE27 S14D S25D S32D T261D-WPRE-UbC-Emerald
Purpose: Lentiviral vector plasmid expressing human ZFYVE27 mutations S14D S25D S32D T261D under the spleen focus-forming virus (SFFV) promoter and Emerald under the Ubiquitin C (UbC) promoter
Depositing lab: Richard Eva & Bart Nieuwenhuis. Depositing organization: University of Cambridge.
Backbone
  Vector backbone: pHRsinUbEm
  Vector type: Mammalian Expression, Lentiviral
Growth in bacteria
  Bacterial resistance: Ampicillin, 100 μg/mL
  Growth temperature: 37°C
  Growth strain: NEB Stable
  Copy number: High Copy
Gene/Insert 1
  Gene/Insert name: ZFYVE27 (alt names: SPG33; Protrudin)
  Species: H. sapiens (human)
  Insert size (bp): 1251
  Mutation: S14D S25D S32D T261D
  Entrez Gene: ZFYVE27 (a.k.a. PROTRUDIN, SPG33)
Gene/Insert 2
  Gene/Insert name: Emerald (alt name: EmGFP)
  Species: A. victoria
  Insert size (bp): 717
Resource information
  A portion of this plasmid was derived from a plasmid made by: VectorBuilder
Terms and licenses: Academic/Nonprofit Terms; Industry Terms: Not Available to Industry
How to cite: pLV-SFFV-ZFYVE27 S14D S25D S32D T261D-WPRE-UbC-Emerald was a gift from Richard Eva & Bart Nieuwenhuis (Addgene plasmid # 214468 ; http://n2t.net/addgene:214468 ; RRID:Addgene_214468)
