[The description below was written by a language model from this plasmid's Addgene catalogue record and pLannotate feature annotations shown in this document.]
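Description:
pLV-SFFV-ZFYVE27 S14D S25D S32D T261D-WPRE-UbC-Emerald is an HIV-1-based lentiviral transfer plasmid of about 12 kb built on the pHRsinUbEm backbone for expression in mammalian cells. It is propagated in E. coli through a high-copy ColE1/pUC-type origin with ampicillin selection (AmpR). The deposit specifies a recombination-reducing strain, as is usual for LTR-containing plasmids. The viral region carries a 5' LTR, the Ψ packaging signal with a gag fragment, the RRE for Rev-dependent nuclear export, the cPPT/CTS, and a U3-deleted 3' LTR that makes the integrated provirus self-inactivating. Outside the LTRs the backbone retains an SV40 promoter followed by gpt sequence annotated as two adjacent fragments, SV40 small t intron and poly(A) elements, and small remnants of tetracycline resistance, rop and bom. These appear to be legacy pHR backbone sequences and are not part of the packaged genome.

The payload consists of two independent expression cassettes in tandem. The SFFV LTR promoter drives human ZFYVE27 (protrudin, SPG33) carrying four aspartate substitutions at serine or threonine residues: S14D, S25D, S32D and T261D. Such changes are commonly used to mimic phosphorylation, although the record does not state that intent. A WPRE fragment follows the coding sequence and would be expected to enhance transcript stability and expression. Downstream, the human ubiquitin C promoter drives Emerald, a fast-maturing green fluorescent protein derived from Aequorea victoria. Because Emerald is expressed separately and not fused to ZFYVE27, it marks transduced cells while leaving the mutant protein untagged. No mammalian drug selection marker lies within the packaged region, so transduced cells would be identified by fluorescence. The record supports use of the construct for producing lentivirus to deliver this ZFYVE27 mutant stably into mammalian cells.
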