Features (pLannotate 1.2.2; 34 found; start..end, strand, type, name):
     48..305     +  LTR            5' LTR (truncated): truncated 5' long terminal repeat (LTR) from HIV-1
    352..477     +  misc_feature   HIV-1 Ψ: packaging signal of human immunodeficiency virus type 1
    461..799     +  CDS            HIV-1 gag (fragment): gag protein from human immunodeficiency virus 1; gag
    974..1207    +  misc_feature   RRE: The Rev response element (RRE) of HIV-1 allows for Rev-dependent mRNA export from the nucleus to the cytoplasm.
   1584..1684    +  CDS            Rev (fragment): human immunodeficiency virus 1 (HIV-1) Rev protein; rev; enhances nuclear export of unspliced and incompletely spliced viral mRNAs
   1721..1838    +  misc_feature   cPPT/CTS: central polypurine tract and central termination sequence of HIV-1
   1875..1907    -  misc_feature   MCS (fragment): pBluescript multiple cloning site
   1991..2398    +  promoter       SFFV promoter: spleen focus-forming virus long terminal repeat (LTR) promoter
   2419..3666    +  CDS            ZFYVE27: ZFY27_HUMAN - Also known as SPG33 From Homo sapiens (Human).
   3681..3711    +  misc_feature   MCS (fragment): pUC18/19 multiple cloning site
   3712..3730    +  misc_feature   MCS (fragment): pBluescript multiple cloning site
   3730..4235    +  misc_feature   WPRE (fragment): woodchuck hepatitis virus posttranscriptional regulatory element
   4228..5414    +  promoter       UbC promoter: human ubiquitin C promoter
   5450..6166    +  CDS            Emerald: Emerald is a basic (constitutively fluorescent) green fluorescent protein published in 1998, derived from Aequorea victoria. It is reported to be a very rapidly-maturing weak dimer.
   6194..6262    +  CDS            nef (fragment): NEF_HV1Z2 - Experimental evidence at protein level: Swiss-Prot protein existence level 1. Extracellular Nef protein targets CD4(+) T-lymphocytes for apoptosis by interacting with CXCR4 surface receptors. From Human immunodeficiency virus type 1 group M subtype D (isolate Z2/CDC-Z34) (HIV-1).
   6264..6497    +  LTR            3' LTR (ΔU3): self-inactivating 3' long terminal repeat (LTR) from HIV-1
   6522..6540    -  promoter       SP6 promoter: promoter for bacteriophage SP6 RNA polymerase
   6768..7047    +  CDS            TcR (fragment): tetracycline efflux protein; tet; confers resistance to tetracycline
   7048..7096    -  misc_feature   bom (fragment): basis of mobility region from pBR322
   7198..7233    -  CDS            rop (fragment): Rop protein, which maintains plasmids at low copy number; rop
   7328..7432    +  promoter       AmpR promoter: bla
   7433..8293    +  CDS            AmpR: β-lactamase; bla; confers resistance to ampicillin, carbenicillin, and related antibiotics
   8464..9052    +  rep_origin     ori: high-copy-number ColE1/pMB1/pBR322/pUC origin of replication
   9235..9291    +  CDS            lacI (fragment): lac repressor; lacI; The lac repressor binds to the lac operator to inhibit transcription in E. coli. This inhibition can be relieved by adding lactose or isopropyl-β-D-thiogalactopyranoside (IPTG).
   9298..9627    +  promoter       SV40 promoter: SV40 enhancer and early promoter
   9827..9946    +  CDS            gpt (fragment): XGPT_ECOLI - Also known as gpp, gxu. Experimental evidence at protein level: Swiss-Prot protein existence level 1. Purine salvage pathway enzyme that catalyzes the transfer of the ribosyl-5-phosphate group from 5-phospho-alpha-D-ribose 1- diphosphate (PRPP) to the N9 position of the 6-oxopurines guanine and xanthine to form the corresponding ribonucleotides GMP (guanosine 5'- monophosphate) and XMP (xanthosine 5'-monophosphate), with the release of PPi. To a lesser extent, also acts on hypoxanthine (PubMed:9100006, PubMed:3886014). Does not ribophosphorylate adenine (PubMed:3886014). From Esch
   9946..10281   +  CDS            gpt (fragment): XGPT_ECOLI - Also known as gpp, gxu. Experimental evidence at protein level: Swiss-Prot protein existence level 1. Purine salvage pathway enzyme that catalyzes the transfer of the ribosyl-5-phosphate group from 5-phospho-alpha-D-ribose 1- diphosphate (PRPP) to the N9 position of the 6-oxopurines guanine and xanthine to form the corresponding ribonucleotides GMP (guanosine 5'- monophosphate) and XMP (xanthosine 5'-monophosphate), with the release of PPi. To a lesser extent, also acts on hypoxanthine (PubMed:9100006, PubMed:3886014). Does not ribophosphorylate adenine (PubMed:3886014). From Esch
  10376..10681   +  CDS            frsA (fragment): FRSA_ECOLI - Also known as yafA. Experimental evidence at protein level: Swiss-Prot protein existence level 1. Catalyzes the hydrolysis of esters (PubMed:15808744). Displays esterase activity toward pNP-butyrate (PubMed:15808744). May stimulate mixed-acid fermentation by acting as a fermentation/respiration switch that down-regulates respiration and up- regulates fermentation rates (PubMed:15169777). From Escherichia coli (strain K12).
  10685..10759   +  CDS            small t antigen (fragment): SV40 (simian virus 40) small t antigen
  10761..10826   +  intron         small t intron: SV40 (simian virus 40) small t antigen intron
  10956..10976   +  CDS            SV40 NLS: nuclear localization signal of SV40 (simian virus 40) large T antigen
  11295..11378   +  CDS            large T antigen (fragment): large T antigen from SV40 (simian virus 40)
  11401..11535   +  polyA_signal   SV40 poly(A) signal: SV40 polyadenylation signal
  11703..12031   +  LTR            3' LTR (fragment): 3' long terminal repeat (LTR) from HIV-1
>Addgene plasmid #214468 | pLV-SFFV-ZFYVE27 S14D S25D S32D T261D-WPRE-UbC-Emerald | addgene full sequence | sequence record 424065 | Addgene NGS Result
TGATATCGAGCTTGCTACAAGGGACTTTCCGCTGGGGACTTTCCAGGGAGGCGTGGCCTGGGCGGGACTG
GGGAGTGGCGAGCCCTCAGATCCTGCATATAAGCAGCTGCTTTTTGCCTGTACTGGGTCTCTCTGGTTAG
ACCAGATCTGAGCCTGGGAGCTCTCTGGCTAACTAGGGAACCCACTGCTTAAGCCTCAATAAAGCTTGCC
TTGAGTGCTTCAAGTAGTGTGTGCCCGTCTGTTGTGTGACTCTGGTAACTAGAGATCCCTCAGACCCTTT
TAGTCAGTGTGGAAAATCTCTAGCAGTGGCGCCCGAACAGGGACTTGAAAGCGAAAGGGAAACCAGAGGA
GCTCTCTCGACGCAGGACTCGGCTTGCTGAAGCGCGCACGGCAAGAGGCGAGGGGCGGCGACTGGTGAGT
ACGCCAAAAATTTTGACTAGCGGAGGCTAGAAGGAGAGAGATGGGTGCGAGAGCGTCAGTATTAAGCGGG
GGAGAATTAGATCGCGATGGGAAAAAATTCGGTTAAGGCCAGGGGGAAAGAAAAAATATAAATTAAAACA
TATAGTATGGGCAAGCAGGGAGCTAGAACGATTCGCAGTTAATCCTGGCCTGTTAGAAACATCAGAAGGC
TGTAGACAAATACTGGGACAGCTACAACCATCCCTTCAGACAGGATCAGAAGAACTTAGATCATTATATA
ATACAGTAGCAACCCTCTATTGTGTGCATCAAAGGATAGAGATAAAAGACACCAAGGAAGCTTTAGACAA
GATAGAGGAAGAGCAAAACAAAAGTAAGACCACCGCACAGCAAGCGGCCGGCCGCTGATCTTCAGACCTG
GAGGAGGAGATATGAGGGACAATTGGAGAAGTGAATTATATAAATATAAAGTAGTAAAAATTGAACCATT
AGGAGTAGCACCCACCAAGGCAAAGAGAAGAGTGGTGCAGAGAGAAAAAAGAGCAGTGGGAATAGGAGCT
TTGTTCCTTGGGTTCTTGGGAGCAGCAGGAAGCACTATGGGCGCAGCGTCAATGACGCTGACGGTACAGG
CCAGACAATTATTGTCTGGTATAGTGCAGCAGCAGAACAATTTGCTGAGGGCTATTGAGGCGCAACAGCA
TCTGTTGCAACTCACAGTCTGGGGCATCAAGCAGCTCCAGGCAAGAATCCTGGCTGTGGAAAGATACCTA
AAGGATCAACAGCTCCTGGGGATTTGGGGTTGCTCTGGAAAACTCATTTGCACCACTGCTGTGCCTTGGA
ATGCTAGTTGGAGTAATAAATCTCTGGAACAGATTTGGAATCACACGACCTGGATGGAGTGGGACAGAGA
AATTAACAATTACACAAGCTTAATACACTCCTTAATTGAAGAATCGCAAAACCAGCAAGAAAAGAATGAA
CAAGAATTATTGGAATTAGATAAATGGGCAAGTTTGTGGAATTGGTTTAACATAACAAATTGGCTGTGGT
ATATAAAATTATTCATAATGATAGTAGGAGGCTTGGTAGGTTTAAGAATAGTTTTTGCTGTACTTTCTAT
AGTGAATAGAGTTAGGCAGGGATATTCACCATTATCGTTTCAGACCCACCTCCCAACCCCGAGGGGACCC
GACAGGCCCGAAGGAATAGAAGAAGAAGGTGGAGAGAGAGACAGAGACAGATCCATTCGATTAGTGAACG
GATCTCGACGGTATCGCCAAATGGCAGTATTCATCCACAATTTTAAAAGAAAAGGGGGGATTGGGGGGTA
CAGTGCAGGGGAAAGAATAGTAGACATAATAGCAACAGACATACAAACTAAAGAATTACAAAAACAAATT
ACAAAAATTCAAAATTTTCGGGTTTATTACAGGGACAGCAGAGATCCAGTTTGGATCGATAAGCTTGATA
TCGAATTCCTGCAGCCCCGATAAAATAAAAGATTTTATTTAGTCTCCAGAAAAAGGGGGGAATGAAAGAC
CCCACCTGTAGGTTTGGCAAGCTAGCTGCAGTAACGCCATTTTGCAAGGCATGGAAAAATACCAAACCAA
GAATAGAGAAGTTCAGATCAAGGGCGGGTACATGAAAATAGCTAACGTTGGGCCAAACAGGATATCTGCG
GTGAGCAGTTTCGGCCCCGGCCCGGGGCCAAGAACAGATGGTCACCGCAGTTTCGGCCCCGGCCCGAGGC
CAAGAACAGATGGTCCCCAGATATGGCCCAACCCTCAGCAGTTTCTTAAGACCCATCAGATGTTTCCAGG
CTCCCCCAAGGACCTGAAATGACCCTGCGCCTTATTTGAATTAACCAATCAGCCTGCTTCTCGCTTCTGT
TCGCGCGCTTCTGCTTCCCGAGCTCTATAAAAGAGCTCACAACCCCTCACTCGGCGCGCCAGTCCTCCGA
CAGACTGAGTCGCCCGGGGGGATCCACCGGTCGCCACCATGCAGACATCAGAACGTGAGGGGAGTGGGCC
GGAGCTGGATCCCAGCGTGATGCCCGAGGCTCCCCTGGAGGATCCACCTTTTCCTACCAAGGATCCAGCG
TTTGACCTTTTCAACTTGGTTCTCTCCTACAAGAGGCTGGAGATCTACCTGGAACCCTTGAAGGATGCAG
GTGATGGTGTTCGATACTTGCTCAGGTGGCAGATGCCTTTGTGTTCCTTGCTGACCTGCCTGGGCCTCAA
CGTCTTGTTCCTCACTTTGAATGAGGGTGCATGGTACTCAGTAGGTGCCCTGATGATTTCAGTGCCCGCC
CTGCTGGGCTACCTTCAGGAGGTTTGCCGGGCACGGCTGCCTGATTCCGAGCTGATGCGGAGGAAGTATC
ATAGCGTGAGGCAGGAGGACCTGCAGAGAGGTCGCCTGTCTCGTCCCGAGGCCGTGGCTGAGGTGAAGAG
CTTCTTGATCCAGCTGGAGGCCTTCCTGAGCCGCCTGTGCTGCACATGTGAAGCCGCCTACCGCGTGCTG
CACTGGGAGAACCCCGTCGTGTCCTCACAGTTCTATGGGGCTCTTCTGGGCACAGTCTGCATGCTGTATT
TGCTGCCACTCTGCTGGGTTCTCACCCTTTTAAACAGCACGCTCTTTCTGGGGAATGTGGAGTTCTTCCG
AGTTGTGTCTGAGTACAGGGCATCTCTGCAGCAGAGGATGAACCCAAAGCAGGAAGAGCATGCCTTTGAG
AGTCCTCCACCACCAGATGTTGGGGGGAAGGATGGTCTGATGGACAGCGATCCTGCCCTCACACCCACGG
AGAGTCTCTCTTCCCAGGACCTCACACCGGGCAGCGTGGAGGAGGCTGAGGAGGCTGAGCCAGATGAAGA
GTTTAAAGATGCGATTGAGGAGACCCACTTGGTGGTGCTGGAGGATGATGAGGGCGCCCCGTGCCCAGCA
GAGGATGAGCTGGCCCTGCAGGACAACGGGTTCCTGAGCAAGAATGAGGTGCTGCGCAGCAAGGTGTCTC
GGCTCACGGAGCGGCTCCGCAAGCGCTACCCCACCAACAACTTCGGGAACTGCACGGGCTGCTCGGCCAC
CTTCTCAGTGCTGAAGAAGAGGCGGAGCTGCAGTAATTGTGGAAACAGCTTCTGCTCTCGATGCTGCTCC
TTCAAGGTGCCCAAGTCCTCCATGGGGGCCACAGCCCCTGAAGCCCAGAGGGAGACTGTGTTTGTGTGTG
CCTCGTGTAACCAGACCTTGAGCAAGTGAAGCGGCCGCGACTCTAGAGTCGACCTGCAGGCATGCAAGCT
TGATATCAAGCTTATCGATAATCAACCTCTGGATTACAAAATTTGTGAAAGATTGACTGGTATTCTTAAC
TATGTTGCTCCTTTTACGCTATGTGGATACGCTGCTTTAATGCCTTTGTATCATGCTATTGCTTCCCGTA
TGGCTTTCATTTTCTCCTCCTTGTATAAATCCTGGTTGCTGTCTCTTTATGAGGAGTTGTGGCCCGTTGT
CAGGCAACGTGGCGTGGTGTGCACTGTGTTTGCTGACGCAACCCCCACTGGTTGGGGCATTGCCACCACC
TGTCAGCTCCTTTCCGGGACTTTCGCTTTCCCCCTCCCTATTGCCACGGCGGAACTCATCGCCGCCTGCC
TTGCCCGCTGCTGGACAGGGGCTCGGCTGTTGGGCACTGACAATTCCGTGGTGTTGTCGGGGAAATCATC
GTCCTTTCCTTGGCTGCTCGCCTGTGTTGCCACCTGGATTCTGCGCGGGACGTCCTTCTGCTACGTCCCT
TCGGCCCTCAATCCAGCGGACCTTCCTTCCCGCGGGCGCCCCCCTCCTCACGGCGAGCGCTGCCACGTCA
GACGAAGGGCGCAGCGAGCGTCCTGATCCTTCCGCCCGGACGCTCAGGACAGCGGCCCGCTGCTCATAAG
ACTCGGCCTTAGAACCCCAGTATCAGCAGAAGGACATTTTAGGACGGGACTTGGGTGACTCTAGGGCACT
GGTTTTCTTTCCAGAGAGCGGAACAGGCGAGGAAAAGTAGTCCCTTCTCGGCGATTCTGCGGAGGGATCT
CCGTGGGGCGGTGAACGCCGATGATTATATAAGGACGCGCCGGGTGTGGCACAGCTAGTTCCGTCGCAGC
CGGGATTTGGGTCGCGGTTCTTGTTTGTGGATCGCTGTGATCGTCACTTGGTGAGTAGCGGGCTGCTGGG
CTGGCCGGGGCTTTCGTGGCCGCCGGGCCGCTCGGTGGGACGGAAGCGTGTGGAGAGACCGCCAAGGGCT
GTAGTCTGGGTCCGCGAGCAAGGTTGCCCTGAACTGGGGGTTGGGGGGAGCGCAGCAAAATGGCGGCTGT
TCCCGAGTCTTGAATGGAAGACGCTTGTGAGGCGGGCTGTGAGGTCGTTGAAACAAGGTGGGGGGCATGG
TGGGCGGCAAGAACCCAAGGTCTTGAGGCCTTCGCTAATGCGGGAAAGCTCTTATTCGGGTGAGATGGGC
TGGGGCACCATCTGGGGACCCTGACGTGAAGTTTGTCACTGACTGGAGAACTCGGTTTGTCGTCTGTTGC
GGGGGCGGCAGTTATGGCGGTGCCGTTGGGCAGTGCACCCGTACCTTTGGGAGCGCGCGCCCTCGTCGTG
TCGTGACGTCACCCGTTCTGTTGGCTTATAATGCAGGGTGGGGCCACCTGCCGGTAGGTGTGCGGTAGGC
TTTTCTCCGTCGCAGGACGCAGGGTTCGGGCCTAGGGTAGGCTCTCCTGAATCGACAGGCGCCGGACCTC
TGGTGAGGGGAGGGATAAGTGAGGCGTCAGTTTCTTTGGTCGGTTTTATGTACCTATCTTCTTAAGTAGC
TGAAGCTCCGGTTTTGAACTATGCGCTCGGGGTTGGCGAGTGTGTTTTGTGAAGTTTTTTAGGCACCTTT
TGAAATGTAATCATTTGGGTCAATATGTAATTTTCAGTGTTAGACTAGTAAATTGTCCGCTAAATTCTGG
CCGTTTTTGGCTTTTTTGTTAGACGAAGCTTGGTACCGAGCTCGGATCAATTCGCCACCATGGTGAGCAA
GGGCGAGGAGCTGTTCACCGGGGTGGTGCCCATCCTGGTCGAGCTGGACGGCGACGTAAACGGCCACAAG
TTCAGCGTGTCCGGCGAGGGCGAGGGCGATGCCACCTACGGCAAGCTGACCCTGAAGTTCATCTGCACCA
CCGGCAAGCTGCCCGTGCCCTGGCCCACCCTCGTGACCACCTTGACCTACGGCGTGCAGTGCTTCGCCCG
CTACCCCGACCACATGAAGCAGCACGACTTCTTCAAGTCCGCCATGCCCGAAGGCTACGTCCAGGAGCGC
ACCATCTTCTTCAAGGACGACGGCAACTACAAGACCCGCGCCGAGGTGAAGTTCGAGGGCGACACCCTGG
TGAACCGCATCGAGCTGAAGGGCATCGACTTCAAGGAGGACGGCAACATCCTGGGGCACAAGCTGGAGTA
CAACTACAACAGCCACAAGGTCTATATCACCGCCGACAAGCAGAAGAACGGCATCAAGGTGAACTTCAAG
ACCCGCCACAACATCGAGGACGGCAGCGTGCAGCTCGCCGACCACTACCAGCAGAACACCCCCATCGGCG
ACGGCCCCGTGCTGCTGCCCGACAACCACTACCTGAGCACCCAGTCCGCCCTGAGCAAAGACCCCAACGA
GAAGCGCGATCACATGGTCCTGCTGGAGTTCGTGACCGCCGCCGGGATCACTCTCGGCATGGACGAGCTG
TACAAGTAACTCGAGGGAATTAATTCGAGCTCGGTACCTTTAAGACCAATGACTTACAAGGCAGCTGTAG
ATCTTAGCCACTTTTTAAAAGAAAAGGGGGGACTGGAAGGGCTAATTCACTCCCAACGAAGACAAGATCT
GCTTTTTGCTTGTACTGGGTCTCTCTGGTTAGACCAGATCTGAGCCTGGGAGCTCTCTGGCTAACTAGGG
AACCCACTGCTTAAGCCTCAATAAAGCTTGCCTTGAGTGCTTCAAGTAGTGTGTGCCCGTCTGTTGTGTG
ACTCTGGTAACTAGAGATCCCTCAGACCCTTTTAGTCAGTGTGGAAAATCTCTAGCAGCATCTAGAATTA
ATTCCGTGTATTCTATAGTGTCACCTAAATCGTATGTGTATGATACATAAGGTTATGTATTAATTGTAGC
CGCGTTCTAACGACAATATGTACAAGCCTAATTGTGTAGCATCTGGCTTACTGAAGCAGACCCTATCATC
TCTCTCGTAAACTGCCGTCAGAGTCGGTTTGGTTGGACGAACCTTCTGAGTTTCTGGTAACGCCGTCCCG
CACCCGGAAATGGTCAGCGAACCAATCAGCAGGGTCATCGCTAGCCAGATCCTCTACGCCGGACGCATCG
TGGCCGGCATCACCGGCGCCACAGGTGCGGTTGCTGGCGCCTATATCGCCGACATCACCGATGGGGAAGA
TCGGGCTCGCCACTTCGGGCTCATGAGCGCTTGTTTCGGCGTGGGTATGGTGGCAGGCCCCGTGGCCGGG
GGACTGTTGGGCGCCATCTCCTTGCATGCACCATTCCTTGCGGCGGCGGTGCTCAACGGCCTCAACCTAC
TACTGGGCTGCTTCCTAATGCAGGAGTCGCATAAGGGAGAGCGTCGAATGGTGCACTCTCAGTACAATCT
GCTCTGATGCCGCATAGTTAAGCCAGCCCCGACACCCGCCAACACCCGCTGACGCGCCCTGACGGGCTTG
TCTGCTCCCGGCATCCGCTTACAGACAAGCTGTGACCGTCTCCGGGAGCTGCATGTGTCAGAGGTTTTCA
CCGTCATCACCGAAACGCGCGAGACGAAAGGGCCTCGTGATACGCCTATTTTTATAGGTTAATGTCATGA
TAATAATGGTTTCTTAGACGTCAGGTGGCACTTTTCGGGGAAATGTGCGCGGAACCCCTATTTGTTTATT
TTTCTAAATACATTCAAATATGTATCCGCTCATGAGACAATAACCCTGATAAATGCTTCAATAATATTGA
AAAAGGAAGAGTATGAGTATTCAACATTTCCGTGTCGCCCTTATTCCCTTTTTTGCGGCATTTTGCCTTC
CTGTTTTTGCTCACCCAGAAACGCTGGTGAAAGTAAAAGATGCTGAAGATCAGTTGGGTGCACGAGTGGG
TTACATCGAACTGGATCTCAACAGCGGTAAGATCCTTGAGAGTTTTCGCCCCGAAGAACGTTTTCCAATG
ATGAGCACTTTTAAAGTTCTGCTATGTGGCGCGGTATTATCCCGTATTGACGCCGGGCAAGAGCAACTCG
GTCGCCGCATACACTATTCTCAGAATGACTTGGTTGAGTACTCACCAGTCACAGAAAAGCATCTTACGGA
TGGCATGACAGTAAGAGAATTATGCAGTGCTGCCATAACCATGAGTGATAACACTGCGGCCAACTTACTT
CTGACAACGATCGGAGGACCGAAGGAGCTAACCGCTTTTTTGCACAACATGGGGGATCATGTAACTCGCC
TTGATCGTTGGGAACCGGAGCTGAATGAAGCCATACCAAACGACGAGCGTGACACCACGATGCCTGTAGC
AATGGCAACAACGTTGCGCAAACTATTAACTGGCGAACTACTTACTCTAGCTTCCCGGCAACAATTAATA
GACTGGATGGAGGCGGATAAAGTTGCAGGACCACTTCTGCGCTCGGCCCTTCCGGCTGGCTGGTTTATTG
CTGATAAATCTGGAGCCGGTGAGCGTGGGTCTCGCGGTATCATTGCAGCACTGGGGCCAGATGGTAAGCC
CTCCCGTATCGTAGTTATCTACACGACGGGGAGTCAGGCAACTATGGATGAACGAAATAGACAGATCGCT
GAGATAGGTGCCTCACTGATTAAGCATTGGTAACTGTCAGACCAAGTTTACTCATATATACTTTAGATTG
ATTTAAAACTTCATTTTTAATTTAAAAGGATCTAGGTGAAGATCCTTTTTGATAATCTCATGACCAAAAT
CCCTTAACGTGAGTTTTCGTTCCACTGAGCGTCAGACCCCGTAGAAAAGATCAAAGGATCTTCTTGAGAT
CCTTTTTTTCTGCGCGTAATCTGCTGCTTGCAAACAAAAAAACCACCGCTACCAGCGGTGGTTTGTTTGC
CGGATCAAGAGCTACCAACTCTTTTTCCGAAGGTAACTGGCTTCAGCAGAGCGCAGATACCAAATACTGT
TCTTCTAGTGTAGCCGTAGTTAGGCCACCACTTCAAGAACTCTGTAGCACCGCCTACATACCTCGCTCTG
CTAATCCTGTTACCAGTGGCTGCTGCCAGTGGCGATAAGTCGTGTCTTACCGGGTTGGACTCAAGACGAT
AGTTACCGGATAAGGCGCAGCGGTCGGGCTGAACGGGGGGTTCGTGCACACAGCCCAGCTTGGAGCGAAC
GACCTACACCGAACTGAGATACCTACAGCGTGAGCTATGAGAAAGCGCCACGCTTCCCGAAGGGAGAAAG
GCGGACAGGTATCCGGTAAGCGGCAGGGTCGGAACAGGAGAGCGCACGAGGGAGCTTCCAGGGGGAAACG
CCTGGTATCTTTATAGTCCTGTCGGGTTTCGCCACCTCTGACTTGAGCGTCGATTTTTGTGATGCTCGTC
AGGGGGGCGGAGCCTATGGAAAAACGCCAGCAACGCGGCCTTTTTACGGTTCCTGGCCTTTTGCTGGCCT
TTTGCTCACATGTTCTTTCCTGCGTTATCCCCTGATTCTGTGGATAACCGTATTACCGCCTTTGAGTGAG
CTGATACCGCTCGCCGCAGCCGAACGACCGAGCGCAGCGAGTCAGTGAGCGAGGAAGCGGAAGAGCGCCC
AATACGCAAACCGCCTCTCCCCGCGCGTTGGCCGATTCATTAATGCAGCTGTGGAATGTGTGTCAGTTAG
GGTGTGGAAAGTCCCCAGGCTCCCCAGCAGGCAGAAGTATGCAAAGCATGCATCTCAATTAGTCAGCAAC
CAGGTGTGGAAAGTCCCCAGGCTCCCCAGCAGGCAGAAGTATGCAAAGCATGCATCTCAATTAGTCAGCA
ACCATAGTCCCGCCCCTAACTCCGCCCATCCCGCCCCTAACTCCGCCCAGTTCCGCCCATTCTCCGCCCC
ATGGCTGACTAATTTTTTTTATTTATGCAGAGGCCGAGGCCGCCTCGGCCTCTGAGCTATTCCAGAAGTA
GTGAGGAGGCTTTTTTGGAGGCCTAGGCTTTTGCAAAAAGCTTGGACACAAGACAGGCTTGCGAGATATG
TTTGAGAATACCACTTTATCCCGCGTCAGGGAGAGGCAGTGCGTAAAAAGACGCGGACTCATGTGAAATA
CTGGTTTTTAGTGCGCCAGATCTCTATAATCTCGCGCAACCTATTTTCCCCTCGAACACTTTTTAAGCCG
TAGATAAACAGGCTGGGACACTTCACATGAGCGAAAAATACATCGTCACCTGGGACATGTTGCAGATCCA
TGCACGTAAACTCGCAAGCCGACTGATGCCTTCTGAACAATGGAAAGGCATTATTGCCGTAAGCCGTGGC
GGTCTGTACCGGGTGCGTTACTGGCGCGTGAACTGGGTATTCGTCATGTCGATACCGTTTGTATTTCCAG
CTACGATCACGACAACCAGCGCGAGCTTAAAGTGCTGAAACGCGCAGAAGGCGATGGCGAAGGCTTCATC
GTTATTGATGACCTGGTGGATACCGGTGGTACTGCGGTTGCGATTCGTGAAATGTATCCAAAAGCGCACT
TTGTCACCATCTTCGCAAAACCGGCTGGTCGTCCGCTGGTTGATGACTATGTTGTTGATATCCCGCAAGA
TACCTGGATTGAACAGCCGTGGGATATGGGCGTCGTATTCGTCCCGCCAATCTCCGGTCGCTAATCTTTT
CAACGCCTGGCACTGCCGGGCGTTGTTCTTTTTAACTTCAGGCGGGTTACAATAGTTTCCAGTAAGTATT
CTGGAGGCTGCATCCATGACACAGGCAAACCTGAGCGAAACCCTGTTCAAACCCCGCTTTAAACATCCTG
AAACCTCGACGCTAGTCCGCCGCTTTAATCACGGCGCACAACCGCCTGTGCAGTCGGCCCTTGATGGTAA
AACCATCCCTCACTGGTATCGCATGATTAACCGTCTGATGTGGATCTGGCGCGGCATTGACCCACGCGAA
ATCCTCGACGTCCAGGCACGTATTGTGATGAGCGATGCCGAACGTACCGACGATGATTTATACGATACGG
TGATTGGCTACCGTGGCGGCAACTGGATTTATGAGTGGGCCCCGGATCTTTGTGAAGGAACCTTACTTCT
GTGGTGTGACATAATTGGACAAACTACCTACAGAGATTTAAAGCTCTAAGGTAAATATAAAATTTTTAAG
TGTATAATGTGTTAAACTACTGATTCTAATTGTTTGTGTATTTTAGATTCCAACCTATGGAACTGATGAA
TGGGAGCAGTGGTGGAATGCCTTTAATGAGGAAAACCTGTTTTGCTCAGAAGAAATGCCATCTAGTGATG
ATGAGGCTACTGCTGACTCTCAACATTCTACTCCTCCAAAAAAGAAGAGAAAGGTAGAAGACCCCAAGGA
CTTTCCTTCAGAATTGCTAAGTTTTTTGAGTCATGCTGTGTTTAGTAATAGAACTCTTGCTTGCTTTGCT
ATTTACACCACAAAGGAAAAAGCTGCACTGCTATACAAGAAAATTATGGAAAAATATTCTGTAACCTTTA
TAAGTAGGCATAACAGTTATAATCATAACATACTGTTTTTTCTTACTCCACACAGGCATAGAGTGTCTGC
TATTAATAACTATGCTCAAAAATTGTGTACCTTTAGCTTTTTAATTTGTAAAGGGGTTAATAAGGAATAT
TTGATGTATAGTGCCTTGACTAGAGATCATAATCAGCCATACCACATTTGTAGAGGTTTTACTTGCTTTA
AAAAACCTCCCACACCTCCCCCTGAACCTGAAACATAAAATGAATGCAATTGTTGTTGTTAACTTGTTTA
TTGCAGCTTATAATGGTTACAAATAAAGCAATAGCATCACAAATTTCACAAATAAAGCATTTTTTTCACT
GCATTCTAGTTGTGGTTTGTCCAAACTCATCAATGTATCTTATCATGTCTGGATCAACTGGATAACTCAA
GCTAACCAAAATCATCCCAAACTTCCCACCCCATACCCTATTACCACTGCCAATTACCTGTGGTTTCATT
TACTCTAAACCTGTGATTCCTCTGAATTATTTTCATTTTAAAGAAATTGTATTTGTTAAATATGTACTAC
AAACTTAGTAGTTGGAAGGGCTAATTCACTCCCAAAGAAGACAAGATATCCTTGATCTGTGGATCTACCA
CACACAAGGCTACTTCCCTGATTAGCAGAACTACACACCAGGGCCAGGGGTCAGATATCCACTGACCTTT
GGATGGTGCTACAAGCTAGTACCAGTTGAGCCAGATAAGGTAGAAGAGGCCAATAAAGGAGAGAACACCA
GCTTGTTACACCCTGTGAGCCTGCATGGGATGGATGACCCGGAGAGAGAAGTGTTAGAGTGGAGGTTTGA
CAGCCGCCTAGCATTTCATCACGTGGCCCGAGAGCTGCATCCGGAGTACTTCAAGAACTGC
